>Addgene plasmid #24878 | human pirh2-(1-261) | addgene partial sequence | sequence record 30817 | 24878 with pGEX-5
CGGACTGGTTCCGCGTGGATCCCCGGAATTCACCATGGCGGCGACGGCCCGGGAAGATGGCGCCAGCGGT
CAAGAGCGAGGTCAGCGGGGCTGCGAGCACTATGACAGAGGATGTCTCCTAAAGGCACCTTGCTGTGACA
AGCTTTATACTTGCCGCTTGTGTCATGATAACAATGAAGATCATCAACTAGATCGCTTTAAAGTGAAGGA
AGTGCAGTGCATAAACTGTGAAAAAATTCAACATGCCCAACAGACTTGTGAAGAATGTAGCACATTGTTT
GGAGAATATTATTGCGATATATGCCATTTGTTTGACAAAGATAAGAAGCAGTATCACTGTGAAAACTGTG
GAATTTGTAGGATTGGTCCAAAGGAAGATTTTTTCCATTGTTTGAAATGTAACTTATGCCTAGCTATGAA
TCTTCAAGGAAGACACAAGTGTATTGAAAATGTGTCCCGACAGAATTGTCCAATATGTTTGGAGGACATT
CACACATCCCGTGTTGTTGCTCATGTCTTGCCATGTGGACATCTTTTACATAGAACGTGTTATGAAGAAA
TGTTGAAAGAAGGCTACAGATGTCCATTATGTATGCACTCTGCTTTAGATATGACCAGGTATTGGAGACA
GCTGGATGATGAAGTAGCACAGACTCCTATGCCATCAGAATATCAGAACATGACTGTGGATATTCTCTGC
AATGACTGTAATGGACGATCCACTGTTCAGTTTCATATATTAGGCATGAAATGTAAGATTTGTGAATCCT
ATAATACTGCTCAAGCTGGAGGACGTAGAATTTCACTGGATCAGCAATGACTCGAGCGGCCGCATCGTGA
CTGACTGACGATCTGCCTCGCGCGTTTCGGTGATGACGGTGAAAACCTCTGACACATGCAGCTCCCGGAG
ACGGTCACAGCTTGTCGA
