[The description below was written by a language model from this plasmid's Addgene catalogue record.]
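Description:
Human pirh2-(1-261) is a bacterial expression plasmid built on the pGEX-4T-1 backbone (about 5 kb without insert) for producing recombinant human Pirh2 in E. coli as a glutathione S-transferase fusion. It is a high-copy plasmid selected with ampicillin. No feature table accompanies the record, so individual backbone elements are not itemised. The pGEX-4T series in general drives expression from the IPTG-inducible tac promoter, carries a lacI repressor gene for tight regulation, and places a thrombin cleavage site between GST and the cloning sites so that the tag can be removed after purification. IPTG induction in an expression strain is consistent with the depositor's comments.

The insert is a 783 bp fragment of the human RCHY1 gene (also known as PIRH2, ZNF363 or RNF199). As the construct name indicates, it encodes residues 1 to 261 of the protein. It was cloned between the EcoRI and XhoI sites, both of which are retained, so that GST is fused to the N terminus of Pirh2. Pirh2 is a RING-type, zinc-binding E3 ubiquitin ligase that targets p53, and the depositor notes that the protein depends on zinc ions to fold properly.

The GST tag allows affinity capture on glutathione resin. This makes the construct suited to preparing purified Pirh2 for structural and biochemical work, such as pull-down binding assays and in vitro ubiquitylation experiments. These uses fit the associated study on the molecular basis of Pirh2-mediated p53 ubiquitylation.
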