Addgene plasmid #24878: human pirh2-(1-261)
Depositing lab: Cheryl Arrowsmith. Depositing organization: University Health Network. Publication: Molecular basis of Pirh2-mediated p53 ubiquitylation. Sheng Y, Laister RC, Lemak A, Wu B, Tai E, Duan S, Lukin J, Sunnerhagen M, Srisailam S, Karra M, Benchimol S, Arrowsmith CH. Nat Struct Mol Biol. 2008 Dec . 15(12):1334-42. 10.1038/nsmb.1521 PubMed 19043414.
Backbone
  Vector backbone: pGEX-4T-1
  Backbone size w/o insert (bp): 4969
  Vector type: Bacterial Expression
Growth in bacteria
  Bacterial resistance: Ampicillin, 100 μg/mL
  Growth temperature: 37°C
  Growth strain: DH5alpha
  Copy number: High Copy
Gene/Insert
  Gene/Insert name: Pirh2
  Species: H. sapiens (human)
  Insert size (bp): 783
  Entrez Gene: RCHY1 (a.k.a. ARNIP, CHIMP, PIRH2, PRO1996, RNF199, ZCHY, ZNF363)
  Tag / fusion protein: GST (N terminal on insert)
  Cloning method: Restriction Enzyme; 5′ cloning site EcoRI (not destroyed); 3′ cloning site XhoI (not destroyed)
  Sequencing primers: 5′ pGEX5'; 3′ pGEX3'
Terms and licenses: Academic/Nonprofit Terms; Industry Terms: Not Available to Industry
Depositor comments: E. coli strain for expression: BL21DE3 Expression conditions: Pirh2 proteins need Zn2+ to fold properly, so 50 uM of ZnCl2 is added to the growth media and purification buffers. Induction conditions: 0.5mM-1.0mM IPTG at RT for 3.5-4 hours.
How to cite: human pirh2-(1-261) was a gift from Cheryl Arrowsmith (Addgene plasmid # 24878 ; http://n2t.net/addgene:24878 ; RRID:Addgene_24878)
